Addgene plasmid #8640: Human Integrin beta 2
Depositing lab: Timothy Springer. Publication: Cloning of the beta subunit of the leukocyte adhesion proteins: homology to an extracellular matrix receptor defines a novel supergene family. Kishimoto TK, O'Connor K, Lee A, Roberts TM, Springer TA. Cell 1987 Feb 27;48(4):681-90. 10.1016/0092-8674(87)90246-7 PubMed 3028646.
Backbone
  Vector backbone: pcDNA3.1 (+)
  Backbone manufacturer: Invitrogen
  Backbone size w/o insert (bp): 6353
  Vector type: Mammalian Expression
  Selectable markers: Neomycin (select with G418)
Growth in bacteria
  Bacterial resistance: Ampicillin, 100 μg/mL
  Growth temperature: 37°C
  Growth strain: DH5alpha
  Copy number: High Copy
Gene/Insert
  Gene/Insert name: Integrin beta 2 (alt names: CD18; pCDB1)
  Species: H. sapiens (human)
  GenBank ID: NM_000211
  Entrez Gene: ITGB2 (a.k.a. CD18, LAD, LCAMB, LFA-1, MAC-1, MF17, MFI7)
  Cloning method: Restriction Enzyme; 5′ cloning site HindIII (not destroyed); 3′ cloning site NotI (not destroyed)
  Sequencing primers: 5′ T7
Terms and licenses: Academic/Nonprofit Terms; Industry Terms: Not Available to Industry
How to cite: Human Integrin beta 2 was a gift from Timothy Springer (Addgene plasmid # 8640 ; http://n2t.net/addgene:8640 ; RRID:Addgene_8640)
