[The description below was written by a language model from this plasmid's Addgene catalogue record.]
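Description:
Human Integrin beta 2 is a mammalian expression plasmid built on the commercial pcDNA3.1(+) backbone, carrying the human ITGB2 cDNA, which encodes the integrin β2 subunit, also known as CD18. The insert was placed into the polylinker by restriction cloning between HindIII at the 5′ end and NotI at the 3′ end, and both sites remain intact, so the coding region can be excised or transferred with the same enzymes. The plasmid is maintained at high copy number in E. coli under ampicillin selection. It also carries a neomycin resistance marker, so transfected mammalian cells can be selected with G418 to derive stable lines. No feature table accompanies the record and the promoter is not explicitly listed. However, pcDNA3.1(+) vectors normally drive the insert from the CMV immediate-early promoter, with a T7 promoter just upstream of the cloning site, which fits the T7 primer recorded for sequencing from the 5′ end. No epitope tags, fusions or reporters are recorded, so the construct appears to express the native, untagged protein.

The β2 subunit is the common partner shared by the leukocyte adhesion integrins, pairing with different α chains to form receptors such as LFA-1 and Mac-1; loss of ITGB2 function underlies leukocyte adhesion deficiency. The associated publication describes the original cloning of this subunit. The record does not state a specific application. A plasmid of this kind is typically used for transient or stable expression of CD18 in cultured mammalian cells, often co-transfected with an α subunit construct to reconstitute heterodimers at the cell surface for studies of integrin assembly, ligand binding and cell adhesion.
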