>Addgene plasmid #8640 | Human Integrin beta 2 | addgene partial sequence | sequence record 17155 | T7 5'-TAATACGACTCACTATAGGG-3'
GACCTCGAGATCCATTGTGCTCTAAAGGATCTAGAATTCCCCAGGGCAGACTGGTAGCAAAGCCCCCACG
CCCAGCCAGGAGCACCGCCGAGGACTCCAGCACACCGAGGGACATGCTGGGCCTGCGCCCCCCACTGCTC
GCCCTGGTGGGGCTGCTCTCCCTCGGGTGCGTCCTCTCTCAGGAGTGCACGAAGTTCAAGGTCAGCAGCT
GCCGGGAATGCATCGAGTCGGGGCCCGGCTGCACCTGGTGCCAGAAGCTGAACTTCACAGGGCCGGGGGA
TCCTGACTCCATTCGCTGCGACACCCGGCCACAGCTGCTCATGAGGGGCTGTGCGGCTGACGACATCATG
GACCCCACAAGCCTCGCTGAAACCCAGGAAGACCACAATGGGGGCCAGAAGCAGCTGTCCCCACAAAAAG
TGACGCTTTACCTGCGACCAGGCCAGGCAGCAGCGTTCAACGTGACCTTCCGGCGGGCCAAGGGCTACCC
CATCGACCTGTACTATCTGATGGACCTCTCCTACTCCATGCTTGATGACCTCAGGAATGTCAAGAAGCTA
GGTGGCGACCTGCTCCGGGCCCTCAACGAGATCACCGAGTCCGGCCGCATTGGCTTCGGGTCCTTCGTGG
ACAAGACCGTGCTGCCGTTCGTGAACACGCACTCTGATAAGCTGCGAAACCCATGCCCCAA
